Addgene plasmid #100109: pSN24
Purpose: expresses a chimeric SOX2-activator fusion
Depositing lab: Mark Ptashne. Depositing organization: Memorial Sloan-Kettering Cancer Center. Publication: OCT4 and SOX2 Work as Transcriptional Activators in Reprogramming Human Fibroblasts. Narayan S, Bryant G, Shah S, Berrozpe G, Ptashne M. Cell Rep. 2017 Aug 15;20(7):1585-1596. doi: 10.1016/j.celrep.2017.07.071. PubMed 28813671.
Backbone
  Vector backbone: pLM-mCitrine-SOX2
  Backbone manufacturer: Michel Sadelain (Addgene plasmid # 23242)
  Vector type: Mammalian Expression, Lentiviral
Growth in bacteria
  Bacterial resistance: Ampicillin, 100 μg/mL
  Growth temperature: 37°C
  Growth strain: NEB Stable
  Copy number: Unknown
Gene/Insert
  Gene/Insert name: mCitrine-P2A-SOX2 fused to a 'weak' VP16 domain
  Species: H. sapiens (human)
  Entrez Gene: SOX2 (a.k.a. ANOP3, MCOPS3)
  Cloning method: Ligation Independent Cloning
  Sequencing primers: 5′ unknown
Terms and licenses: Academic/Nonprofit Terms; Industry Terms: Not Available to Industry
How to cite: pSN24 was a gift from Mark Ptashne (Addgene plasmid # 100109 ; http://n2t.net/addgene:100109 ; RRID:Addgene_100109)
