[The description below was written by a language model from this plasmid's Addgene catalogue record and the feature table of its GenBank file.]
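Description:
pSN24 is an 8,495 bp lentiviral transfer plasmid for mammalian expression, built on the pLM-mCitrine-SOX2 backbone and designed to deliver a chimeric human SOX2-activator fusion. It is propagated in E. coli through a high-copy ColE1/pUC-type origin and selected with ampicillin via the bla gene. The backbone also carries an f1 origin, an SV40 origin, and residual lac, T3 and T7 promoter elements from the cloning vector.

The viral portion has a third-generation-style layout. An RSV enhancer/promoter drives a truncated HIV-1 5' LTR, followed by the Psi packaging signal, the Rev response element for Rev-dependent nuclear export of the genomic RNA, and the cPPT/CTS. Downstream of the cargo sits a WPRE, which enhances transcript expression, then a second truncated LTR (labelled as a 5' LTR in the annotation but occupying the 3' position) and an SV40 polyadenylation signal.

The internal expression cassette uses the human PGK promoter to transcribe a single open reading frame in which codon-optimized Citrine is linked through a P2A ribosome-skipping peptide to the downstream protein, so the fluorescent reporter and the transcription factor are produced as separate polypeptides from one mRNA. According to the catalogue entry, that downstream protein is SOX2 fused to a "weak" VP16 activation domain. The feature table leaves the region between P2A and the WPRE unannotated, so the arrangement of the fusion is not detailed.

Citrine fluorescence marks transduced cells. The associated publication concerns OCT4 and SOX2 acting as transcriptional activators in reprogramming human fibroblasts, which indicates the context in which the fusion was used.
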