LOCUS       Exported 8495 bp ds-DNA circular SYN 12-MAY-2021
DEFINITION  expresses a chimeric SOX2-activator fusion.
ACCESSION   .
VERSION     .
KEYWORDS    pSN24
SOURCE      synthetic DNA construct
  ORGANISM  synthetic DNA construct
REFERENCE   1 (bases 1 to 8495)
  AUTHORS   Narayan S, Bryant G, Shah S, Berrozpe G, Ptashne M
  TITLE     OCT4 and SOX2 Work as Transcriptional Activators in Reprogramming
            Human Fibroblasts.
  JOURNAL   Cell Rep. 2017 Aug 15;20(7):1585-1596. doi:
            10.1016/j.celrep.2017.07.071.
  PUBMED    28813671
REFERENCE   2 (bases 1 to 8495)
  AUTHORS   .
  TITLE     Direct Submission
  JOURNAL   Exported May 12, 2021 from SnapGene Server 1.1.58
            http://www.snapgene.com
FEATURES             Location/Qualifiers
     source          1..8495
                     /organism="synthetic DNA construct"
                     /mol_type="other DNA"
     promoter        1..511
                     /label=hPGK promoter
                     /note="human phosphoglycerate kinase 1 promoter"
     primer_bind     430..448
                     /label=hPGK-F
                     /note="Human PGK promoter, forward primer"
     CDS             526..1242
                     /codon_start=1
                     /product="enhanced variant of YFP (Heikal et al., 2001)"
                     /label=Citrine
                     /note="mammalian codon-optimized"
                     /translation="MVSKGEELFTGVVPILVELDGDVNGHKFSVSGEGEGDATYGKLTL
                     KFICTTGKLPVPWPTLVTTFGYGLMCFARYPDHMKQHDFFKSAMPEGYVQERTIFFKDD
                     GNYKTRAEVKFEGDTLVNRIELKGIDFKEDGNILGHKLEYNYNSHNVYIMADKQKNGIK
                     VNFKIRHNIEDGSVQLADHYQQNTPIGDGPVLLPDNHYLSYQSALSKDPNEKRDHMVLL
                     EFVTAAGITLGMDELYK"
     primer_bind     complement(571..592)
                     /label=EGFP-N
                     /note="EGFP, reverse primer"
     primer_bind     complement(832..851)
                     /label=EXFP-R
                     /note="For distinguishing EGFP variants, reverse primer"
     primer_bind     1179..1200
                     /label=EGFP-C
                     /note="EGFP, forward primer"
     CDS             1252..1308
                     /codon_start=1
                     /product="2A peptide from porcine teschovirus-1
                     polyprotein"
                     /label=P2A
                     /note="Eukaryotic ribosomes fail to insert a peptide bond
                     between the Gly and Pro residues, yielding separate
                     polypeptides."
                     /translation="ATNFSLLKQAGDVEENPGP"
     misc_feature    2362..2950
                     /label=WPRE
                     /note="woodchuck hepatitis virus posttranscriptional
                     regulatory element"
     primer_bind     complement(2415..2435)
                     /label=WPRE-R
                     /note="WPRE, reverse primer"
     CDS             complement(2833..2844)
                     /codon_start=1
                     /product="Factor Xa recognition and cleavage site"
                     /label=Factor Xa site
                     /translation="IEGR"
     LTR             3103..3283
                     /label=5' LTR (truncated)
                     /note="truncated 5' long terminal repeat (LTR) from HIV-1"
     polyA_signal    3355..3476
                     /label=SV40 poly(A) signal
                     /note="SV40 polyadenylation signal"
     primer_bind     complement(3392..3411)
                     /label=SV40pA-R
                     /note="SV40 polyA, reverse primer"
     primer_bind     3446..3465
                     /label=EBV-rev
                     /note="SV40 polyA terminator, reverse primer"
     rep_origin      3516..3651
                     /label=SV40 ori
                     /note="SV40 origin of replication"
     primer_bind     3578..3597
                     /label=SV40pro-F
                     /note="SV40 promoter/origin, forward primer"
     primer_bind     complement(3671..3690)
                     /label=T7
                     /note="T7 promoter, forward primer"
     promoter        complement(3672..3690)
                     /label=T7 promoter
                     /note="promoter for bacteriophage T7 RNA polymerase"
     primer_bind     complement(3700..3717)
                     /label=M13 Forward
                     /note="In lacZ gene. Also called M13-F20 or M13 (-21)
                     Forward"
     primer_bind     complement(3700..3716)
                     /label=M13 fwd
                     /note="common sequencing primer, one of multiple similar
                     variants"
     primer_bind     complement(3709..3731)
                     /label=M13/pUC Forward
                     /note="In lacZ gene"
     rep_origin      3858..4313
                     /direction=RIGHT
                     /label=f1 ori
                     /note="f1 bacteriophage origin of replication; arrow
                     indicates direction of (+) strand synthesis"
     primer_bind     complement(3945..3964)
                     /label=F1ori-R
                     /note="F1 origin, reverse primer"
     primer_bind     4155..4176
                     /label=F1ori-F
                     /note="F1 origin, forward primer"
     promoter        4339..4443
                     /gene="bla"
                     /label=AmpR promoter
     CDS             4444..5304
                     /codon_start=1
                     /gene="bla"
                     /product="beta-lactamase"
                     /label=AmpR
                     /note="confers resistance to ampicillin, carbenicillin, and
                     related antibiotics"
                     /translation="MSIQHFRVALIPFFAAFCLPVFAHPETLVKVKDAEDQLGARVGYI
                     ELDLNSGKILESFRPEERFPMMSTFKVLLCGAVLSRIDAGQEQLGRRIHYSQNDLVEYS
                     PVTEKHLTDGMTVRELCSAAITMSDNTAANLLLTTIGGPKELTAFLHNMGDHVTRLDRW
                     EPELNEAIPNDERDTTMPVAMATTLRKLLTGELLTLASRQQLIDWMEADKVAGPLLRSA
                     LPAGWFIADKSGAGERGSRGIIAALGPDGKPSRIVVIYTTGSQATMDERNRQIAEIGAS
                     LIKHW"
     primer_bind     complement(4662..4681)
                     /label=Amp-R
                     /note="Ampicillin resistance gene, reverse primer"
     rep_origin      5475..6063
                     /direction=RIGHT
                     /label=ori
                     /note="high-copy-number ColE1/pMB1/pBR322/pUC origin of
                     replication"
     primer_bind     5964..5983
                     /label=pBR322ori-F
                     /note="pBR322 origin, forward primer"
     primer_bind     6217..6234
                     /label=L4440
                     /note="L4440 vector, forward primer"
     protein_bind    6351..6372
                     /label=CAP binding site
                     /bound_moiety="E. coli catabolite activator protein"
                     /note="CAP binding activates transcription in the presence
                     of cAMP."
     promoter        6387..6417
                     /label=lac promoter
                     /note="promoter for the E. coli lac operon"
     protein_bind    6425..6441
                     /label=lac operator
                     /bound_moiety="lac repressor encoded by lacI"
                     /note="The lac repressor binds to the lac operator to
                     inhibit transcription in E. coli. This inhibition can be
                     relieved by adding lactose or
                     isopropyl-beta-D-thiogalactopyranoside (IPTG)."
     primer_bind     6430..6452
                     /label=M13/pUC Reverse
                     /note="In lacZ gene"
     primer_bind     6449..6465
                     /label=M13 rev
                     /note="common sequencing primer, one of multiple similar
                     variants"
     primer_bind     6449..6465
                     /label=M13 Reverse
                     /note="In lacZ gene. Also called M13-rev"
     primer_bind     6484..6504
                     /label=T3
                     /note="T3 promoter, forward primer"
     promoter        6486..6504
                     /label=T3 promoter
                     /note="promoter for bacteriophage T3 RNA polymerase"
     promoter        6532..6758
                     /label=RSV promoter
                     /note="Rous sarcoma virus enhancer/promoter"
     LTR             6759..6939
                     /label=5' LTR (truncated)
                     /note="truncated 5' long terminal repeat (LTR) from HIV-1"
     misc_feature    6986..7111
                     /label=HIV-1 Psi
                     /note="packaging signal of human immunodeficiency virus
                     type 1"
     misc_feature    7604..7837
                     /label=RRE
                     /note="The Rev response element (RRE) of HIV-1 allows for
                     Rev-dependent mRNA export from the nucleus to the
                     cytoplasm."
     CDS             8022..8066
                     /codon_start=1
                     /product="antigenic peptide corresponding to amino acids
                     655 to 669 of the HIV envelope protein gp41 (Lutje Hulsik
                     et al., 2013)"
                     /label=gp41 peptide
                     /note="recognized by the 2H10 single-chain llama nanobody"
                     /translation="KNEQELLELDKWASL"
     misc_feature    8333..8450
                     /label=cPPT/CTS
                     /note="central polypurine tract and central termination
                     sequence of HIV-1"
ORIGIN
        1 ggggttgggg ttgcgccttt tccaaggcag ccctgggttt gcgcagggac gcggctgctc
       61 tgggcgtggt tccgggaaac gcagcggcgc cgaccctggg tctcgcacat tcttcacgtc
      121 cgttcgcagc gtcacccgga tcttcgccgc tacccttgtg ggccccccgg cgacgcttcc
      181 tgctccgccc ctaagtcggg aaggttcctt gcggttcgcg gcgtgccgga cgtgacaaac
      241 ggaagccgca cgtctcacta gtaccctcgc agacggacag cgccagggag caatggcagc
      301 gcgccgaccg cgatgggctg tggccaatag cggctgctca gcagggcgcg ccgagagcag
      361 cggccgggaa ggggcggtgc gggaggcggg gtgtggggcg gtagtgtggg ccctgttcct
      421 gcccgcgcgg tgttccgcat tctgcaagcc tccggagcgc acgtcggcag tcggctccct
      481 cgttgaccga atcaccgacc tctctcccca gggggatcca ccggtatggt gagcaagggc
      541 gaggagctgt tcaccggggt ggtgcccatc ctggtcgagc tggacggcga cgtaaacggc
      601 cacaagttca gcgtgtccgg cgagggcgag ggcgatgcca cctacggcaa gctgaccctg
      661 aagttcatct gcaccaccgg caagctgccc gtgccctggc ccaccctcgt gaccaccttc
      721 ggctacggcc tgatgtgctt cgcccgctac cccgaccaca tgaagcagca cgacttcttc
      781 aagtccgcca tgcccgaagg ctacgtccag gagcgcacca tcttcttcaa ggacgacggc
      841 aactacaaga cccgcgccga ggtgaagttc gagggcgaca ccctggtgaa ccgcatcgag
      901 ctgaagggca tcgacttcaa ggaggacggc aacatcctgg ggcacaagct ggagtacaac
      961 tacaacagcc acaacgtcta tatcatggcc gacaagcaga agaacggcat caaggtgaac
     1021 ttcaagatcc gccacaacat cgaggacggc agcgtgcagc tcgccgacca ctaccagcag
     1081 aacaccccca tcggcgacgg ccccgtgctg ctgcccgaca accactacct gagctaccag
     1141 tccgccctga gcaaagaccc caacgagaag cgcgatcaca tggtcctgct ggagttcgtg
     1201 accgccgccg ggatcactct cggcatggac gagctgtaca agggatctgg agcaacaaac
     1261 ttctcactac tcaaacaagc aggtgacgtg gaggagaatc ccggccctat gtacaacatg
     1321 atggagacgg agctgaagcc gccgggcccg cagcaaactt cggggggcgg cggcggcaac
     1381 tccaccgcgg cggcggccgg cggcaaccag aaaaacagcc cggaccgcgt caagcggccc
     1441 atgaatgcct tcatggtgtg gtcccgcggg cagcggcgca agatggccca ggagaacccc
     1501 aagatgcaca actcggagat cagcaagcgc ctgggcgccg agtggaaact tttgtcggag
     1561 acggagaagc ggccgttcat cgacgaggct aagcggctgc gagcgctgca catgaaggag
     1621 cacccggatt ataaataccg gccccggcgg aaaaccaaga cgctcatgaa gaaggataag
     1681 tacacgctgc ccggcgggct gctggccccc ggcggcaata gcatggcgag cggggtcggg
     1741 gtgggcgccg gcctgggcgc gggcgtgaac cagcgcatgg acagttacgc gcacatgaac
     1801 ggctggagca acggcagcta cagcatgatg caggaccagc tgggctaccc gcagcacccg
     1861 ggcctcaatg cgcacggcgc agcgcagatg cagcccatgc accgctacga cgtgagcgcc
     1921 ctgcagtaca actccatgac cagctcgcag acctacatga acggctcgcc cacctacagc
     1981 atgtcctact cgcagcaggg cacccctggc atggctcttg gctccatggg ttcggtggtc
     2041 aagtccgagg ccagctccag cccccctgtg gttacctctt cctcccactc cagggcgccc
     2101 tgccaggccg gggacctccg ggacatgatc agcatgtatc tccccggcgc cgaggtgccg
     2161 gaacccgccg cccccagcag acttcacatg tcccagcact accagagcgg cccggtgccc
     2221 ggcacggcca ttaacggcac actgcccctc tcacacatgc acttagacgg cgaggacgtg
     2281 gcgatggcgc atgccgacgc gctagacgat ttcgatctgg acatgttggg ggacggggat
     2341 tccccgggtc cgtgagtcga caatcaacct ctggattaca aaatttgtga aagattgact
     2401 ggtattctta actatgttgc tccttttacg ctatgtggat acgctgcttt aatgcctttg
     2461 tatcatgcta ttgcttcccg tatggctttc attttctcct ccttgtataa atcctggttg
     2521 ctgtctcttt atgaggagtt gtggcccgtt gtcaggcaac gtggcgtggt gtgcactgtg
     2581 tttgctgacg caacccccac tggttggggc attgccacca cctgtcagct cctttccggg
     2641 actttcgctt tccccctccc tattgccacg gcggaactca tcgccgcctg ccttgcccgc
     2701 tgctggacag gggctcggct gttgggcact gacaattccg tggtgttgtc ggggaagctg
     2761 acgtcctttc catggctgct cgcctgtgtt gccacctgga ttctgcgcgg gacgtccttc
     2821 tgctacgtcc cttcggccct caatccagcg gaccttcctt cccgcggcct gctgccggct
     2881 ctgcggcctc ttccgcgtct tcgccttcgc cctcagacga gtcggatctc cctttgggcc
     2941 gcctccccgc ctggaattcg agctcggtac ctttaagacc aatgacttac aaggcagctg
     3001 tagatcttag ccacttttta aaagaaaagg ggggactgga agggctaatt cactcccaac
     3061 gaagacaaga tatcctgcta gctccggatc cggacctgta ctgggtctct ctggttagac
     3121 cagatctgag cctgggagct ctctggctaa ctagggaacc cactgcttaa gcctcaataa
     3181 agcttgcctt gagtgcttca agtagtgtgt gcccgtctgt tgtgtgactc tggtaactag
     3241 agatccctca gaccctttta gtcagtgtgg aaaatctcta gcagtagtag ttcatgtcat
     3301 cttattattc agtatttata acttgcaaag aaatgaatat cagagagtga gaggaacttg
     3361 tttattgcag cttataatgg ttacaaataa agcaatagca tcacaaattt cacaaataaa
     3421 gcattttttt cactgcattc tagttgtggt ttgtccaaac tcatcaatgt atcttatcat
     3481 gtctggctct agctatcccg cccctaactc cgcccatccc gcccctaact ccgcccagtt
     3541 ccgcccattc tccgccccat ggctgactaa ttttttttat ttatgcagag gccgaggccg
     3601 cctcggcctc tgagctattc cagaagtagt gaggaggctt ttttggaggc ctagggacgt
     3661 acccaattcg ccctatagtg agtcgtatta cgcgcgctca ctggccgtcg ttttacaacg
     3721 tcgtgactgg gaaaaccctg gcgttaccca acttaatcgc cttgcagcac atcccccttt
     3781 cgccagctgg cgtaatagcg aagaggcccg caccgatcgc ccttcccaac agttgcgcag
     3841 cctgaatggc gaatgggnnn nnnnnnnnnn nnnnnnnnnn nnnnnnnnnn nnnnnnnnnn
     3901 nnnnnnnnnn nnnnnnnnnn nnnnnnnnnn nnnnnnnnnn nnnnnnnnnn nnnnnnnnnn
     3961 nnnnnnnnnn nnnnnnnnnn ncnnnnnnnn nnnnnnnnnn nnnnnnnnnn nnnnnnnnnn
     4021 nnnnnnnnnn nnnnnnnnnn nnnnnnnnnn nnnnnnnnnn nnnnnnnnnn nnnannnnnn
     4081 nnnnnnnnnn nnnnnnnnnn nnnnnnnnnn nnnnnnnnnn nnncctttga cgttggagtc
     4141 cacgttcttt aatagtggac tcttgttcca aactggaaca acactcaacc ctatctcggt
     4201 ctattctttt gatttataag ggattttgcc gatttcggcc tattggttaa aaaatgagct
     4261 gatttaacaa aaatttaacg cgaattttaa caaaatatta acgcttacaa tttaggtggc
     4321 acttttcggg gaaatgtgcg cggaacccct atttgtttat ttttctaaat acattcaaat
     4381 atgtatccgc tcatgagaca ataaccctga taaatgcttc aataatattg aaaaaggaag
     4441 agtatgagta ttcaacattt ccgtgtcgcc cttattccct tttttgcggc attttgcctt
     4501 cctgtttttg ctcacccaga aacgctggtg aaagtaaaag atgctgaaga tcagttgggt
     4561 gcacgagtgg gttacatcga actggatctc aacagcggta agatccttga gagttttcgc
     4621 cccgaagaac gttttccaat gatgagcact tttaaagttc tgctatgtgg cgcggtatta
     4681 tcccgtattg acgccgggca agagcaactc ggtcgccgca tacactattc tcagaatgac
     4741 ttggttgagt actcaccagt cacagaaaag catcttacgg atggcatgac agtaagagaa
     4801 ttatgcagtg ctgccataac catgagtgat aacactgcgg ccaacttact tctgacaacg
     4861 atcggaggac cgaaggagct aaccgctttt ttgcacaaca tgggggatca tgtaactcgc
     4921 cttgatcgtt gggaaccgga gctgaatgaa gccataccaa acgacgagcg tgacaccacg
     4981 atgcctgtag caatggcaac aacgttgcgc aaactattaa ctggcgaact acttactcta
     5041 gcttcccggc aacaattaat agactggatg gaggcggata aagttgcagg accacttctg
     5101 cgctcggccc ttccggctgg ctggtttatt gctgataaat ctggagccgg tgagcgtggg
     5161 tctcgcggta tcattgcagc actggggcca gatggtaagc cctcccgtat cgtagttatc
     5221 tacacgacgg ggagtcaggc aactatggat gaacgaaata gacagatcgc tgagataggt
     5281 gcctcactga ttaagcattg gtaactgtca gaccaagttt actcatatat actttagatt
     5341 gatttaaaac ttcattttta atttaaaagg atctaggtga agatcctttt tgataatctc
     5401 atgaccaaaa tcccttaacg tgagttttcg ttccactgag cgtcagaccc cgtagaaaag
     5461 atcaaaggat cttcttgaga tccttttttt ctgcgcgtaa tctgctgctt gcaaacaaaa
     5521 aaaccaccgc taccagcggt ggtttgtttg ccggatcaag agctaccaac tctttttccg
     5581 aaggtaactg gcttcagcag agcgcagata ccaaatactg ttcttctagt gtagccgtag
     5641 ttaggccacc acttcaagaa ctctgtagca ccgcctacat acctcgctct gctaatcctg
     5701 ttaccagtgg ctgctgccag tggcgataag tcgtgtctta ccgggttgga ctcaagacga
     5761 tagttaccgg ataaggcgca gcggtcgggc tgaacggggg gttcgtgcac acagcccagc
     5821 ttggagcgaa cgacctacac cgaactgaga tacctacagc gtgagctatg agaaagcgcc
     5881 acgcttcccg aagggagaaa ggcggacagg tatccggtaa gcggcagggt cggaacagga
     5941 gagcgcacga gggagcttcc agggggaaac gcctggtatc tttatagtcc tgtcgggttt
     6001 cgccacctct gacttgagcg tcgatttttg tgatgctcgt caggggggcg gagcctatgg
     6061 aaaaacgcca gcaacgcggc ctttttacgg ttcctggcct tttgctggcc ttttgctcac
     6121 atgttctttc ctgcgttatc ccctgattct gtggataacc gtattaccgc ctttgagtga
     6181 gctgataccg ctcgccgcag ccgaacgacc gagcgcagcg agtcagtgag cgaggaagcg
     6241 gaagagcgcc caatacgcaa accgcctctc cccgcgcgtt ggccgattca ttaatgcagc
     6301 tggcacgaca ggtttcccga ctggaaagcg ggcagtgagc gcaacgcaat taatgtgagt
     6361 tagctcactc attaggcacc ccaggtttta cactttatgc ttccggctcg tatgttgtgt
     6421 ggaattgtga gcggataaca atttcacaca ggaaacagct atgaccatga ttacgccaag
     6481 cgcgcaatta accctcacta aagggaacaa aagctggagc tgcaagctta atgtagtctt
     6541 atgcaatact cttgtagtct tgcaacatgg taacgatgag ttagcaacat gccttacaag
     6601 gagagaaaaa gcaccgtgca tgccgattgg tggaagtaag gtggtacgat cgtgccttat
     6661 taggaaggca acagacgggt ctgacatgga ttggacgaac cactgaattg ccgcattgca
     6721 gagatattgt atttaagtgc ctagctcgat acataaacgg gtctctctgg ttagaccaga
     6781 tctgagcctg ggagctctct ggctaactag ggaacccact gcttaagcct caataaagct
     6841 tgccttgagt gcttcaagta gtgtgtgccc gtctgttgtg tgactctggt aactagagat
     6901 ccctcagacc cttttagtca gtgtggaaaa tctctagcag tggcgcccga acagggactt
     6961 gaaagcgaaa gggaaaccag aggagctctc tcgacgcagg actcggcttg ctgaagcgcg
     7021 cacggcaaga ggcgaggggc ggcgactggt gagtacgcca aaaattttga ctagcggagg
     7081 ctagaaggag agagatgggt gcgagagcgt cagtattaag cgggggagaa ttagatcgcg
     7141 atgggaaaaa attcggttaa ggccaggggg aaagaaaaaa tataaattaa aacatatagt
     7201 atgggcaagc agggagctag aacgattcgc agttaatcct ggcctgttag aaacatcaga
     7261 aggctgtaga caaatactgg gacagctaca accatccctt cagacaggat cagaagaact
     7321 tagatcatta tataatacag tagcaaccct ctattgtgtg catcaaagga tagagataaa
     7381 agacaccaag gaagctttag acaagataga ggaagagcaa aacaaaagta agaccaccgc
     7441 acagcaagcg gccgctgatc ttcagacctg gaggaggaga tatgagggac aattggagaa
     7501 gtgaattata taaatataaa gtagtaaaaa ttgaaccatt aggagtagca cccaccaagg
     7561 caaagagaag agtggtgcag agagaaaaaa gagcagtggg aataggagct ttgttccttg
     7621 ggttcttggg agcagcagga agcactatgg gcgcagcgtc aatgacgctg acggtacagg
     7681 ccagacaatt attgtctggt atagtgcagc agcagaacaa tttgctgagg gctattgagg
     7741 cgcaacagca tctgttgcaa ctcacagtct ggggcatcaa gcagctccag gcaagaatcc
     7801 tggctgtgga aagataccta aaggatcaac agctcctggg gatttggggt tgctctggaa
     7861 aactcatttg caccactgct gtgccttgga atgctagttg gagtaataaa tctctggaac
     7921 agatttggaa tcacacgacc tggatggagt gggacagaga aattaacaat tacacaagct
     7981 taatacactc cttaattgaa gaatcgcaaa accagcaaga aaagaatgaa caagaattat
     8041 tggaattaga taaatgggca agtttgtgga attggtttaa cataacaaat tggctgtggt
     8101 atataaaatt attcataatg atagtaggag gcttggtagg tttaagaata gtttttgctg
     8161 tactttctat agtgaataga gttaggcagg gatattcacc attatcgttt cagacccacc
     8221 tcccaacccc gaggggaccc gacaggcccg aaggaataga agaagaaggt ggagagagag
     8281 acagagacag atccattcga ttagtgaacg gatctcgacg gtatcggtta acttttaaaa
     8341 gaaaaggggg gattgggggg tacagtgcag gggaaagaat agtagacata atagcaacag
     8401 acatacaaac taaagaatta caaaaacaaa ttacaaaaat tcaaaatttt atcgatcacg
     8461 agactagcct cgagaagctt gatatcgaat tccac
//
